>Addgene plasmid #168761 | pDONR223 HCoV-229E NSP15_stop | addgene full sequence | sequence record 432344 | Addgene NGS Result
CAAATAATGATTTTATTTTGACTGATAGTGACCTGTTCGTTGCAACAAATTGATGAGCAATGCTTTTTTA
TAATGCCAACTTTGTACAAAAAAGTTGGCATGGGTTTAGAGAACATTGCTTTTAACGTTGTTAATAAAGG
TTCATTTGTTGGTGCTGATGGTGAATTACCAGTAGCCATTAGTGGTGATAAAGTGTTCGTACGTGATGGT
AACACTGATAATTTAGTCTTTGTTAACAAAACATCACTGCCTACAAACATAGCATTTGAACTTTTTGCTA
AGAGGAAGGTTGGTTTAACACCACCTCTCAGTATTCTCAAAAACCTTGGTGTTGTCGCCACATATAAGTT
TGTCTTGTGGGATTATGAAGCTGAGCGTCCCTTGACAAGCTTTACTAAGTCTGTTTGTGGTTATACAGAC
TTTGCAGAGGATGTTTGTACTTGTTACGATAATAGTATACAAGGTTCATACGAACGTTTTACTCTGTCAA
CTAATGCTGTGTTATTCTCTGCTACTGCTGTGAAAACAGGTGGTAAGAGTTTGCCGGCTATTAAATTGAA
TTTTGGAATGCTTAATGGTAATGCAATTGCTACTGTCAAATCAGAAGATGGTAACATAAAAAATATTAAC
TGGTTTGTTTACGTACGCAAAGATGGCAAACCTGTTGATCATTATGATGGTTTTTATACCCAAGGTCGTA
ATTTACAAGACTTTTTGCCTCGCAGCACAATGGAAGAAGACTTTTTGAACATGGATATAGGCGTGTTTAT
TCAAAAGTATGGTCTAGAGGATTTCAACTTCGAGCACGTTGTGTATGGTGATGTTTCAAAAACTACTCTA
GGCGGTTTACACTTGTTGATTTCACAAGTACGTCTGAGTAAAATGGGCATCTTAAAGGCAGAGGAGTTTG
TGGCAGCATCTGACATAACACTCAAATGTTGTACTGTGACTTATCTTAATGATCCTAGTTCTAAGACTGT
TTGTACTTACATGGATTTGTTGTTGGATGATTTTGTTTCTGTATTGAAGTCTTTGGATTTGACTGTTGTA
TCCAAGGTTCATGAGGTCATAATTGACAACAAACCATGGAGATGGATGCTATGGTGTAAAGATAATGCCG
TTGCTACATTCTATCCTCAGTTGCAGTAATACCCAACTTTCTTGTACAAAGTTGGCATTATAAGAAAGCA
TTGCTTATCAATTTGTTGCAACGAACAGGTCACTATCAGTCAAAATAAAATCATTATTTGCCATCCAGCT
GATATCCCCTATAGTGAGTCGTATTACATGGTCATAGCTGTTTCCTGGCAGCTCTGGCCCGTGTCTCAAA
ATCTCTGATGTTACATTGCACAAGATAAAAATATATCATCATGCCTCCTCTAGACCAGCCAGGACAGAAA
TGCCTCGACTTCGCTGCTACCCAAGGTTGCCGGGTGACGCACACCGTGGAAACGGATGAAGGCACGAACC
CAGTGGACATAAGCCTGTTCGGTTCGTAAGCTGTAATGCAAGTAGCGTATGCGCTCACGCAACTGGTCCA
GAACCTTGACCGAACGCAGCGGTGGTAACGGCGCAGTGGCGGTTTTCATGGCTTGTTATGACTGTTTTTT
TGGGGTACAGTCTATGCCTCGGGCATCCAAGCAGCAAGCGCGTTACGCCGTGGGTCGATGTTTGATGTTA
TGGAGCAGCAACGATGTTACGCAGCAGGGCAGTCGCCCTAAAACAAAGTTAAACATTATGAGGGAAGCGG
TGATCGCCGAAGTATCGACTCAACTATCAGAGGTAGTTGGCGTCATCGAGCGCCATCTCGAACCGACGTT
GCTGGCCGTACATTTGTACGGCTCCGCAGTGGATGGCGGCCTGAAGCCACACAGTGATATTGATTTGCTG
GTTACGGTGACCGTAAGGCTTGATGAAACAACGCGGCGAGCTTTGATCAACGACCTTTTGGAAACTTCGG
CTTCCCCTGGAGAGAGCGAGATTCTCCGCGCTGTAGAAGTCACCATTGTTGTGCACGACGACATCATTCC
GTGGCGTTATCCAGCTAAGCGCGAACTGCAATTTGGAGAATGGCAGCGCAATGACATTCTTGCAGGTATC
TTCGAGCCAGCCACGATCGACATTGATCTGGCTATCTTGCTGACAAAAGCAAGAGAACATAGCGTTGCCT
TGGTAGGTCCAGCGGCGGAGGAACTCTTTGATCCGGTTCCTGAACAGGATCTATTTGAGGCGCTAAATGA
AACCTTAACGCTATGGAACTCGCCGCCCGACTGGGCTGGCGATGAGCGAAATGTAGTGCTTACGTTGTCC
CGCATTTGGTACAGCGCAGTAACCGGCAAAATCGCGCCGAAGGATGTCGCTGCCGACTGGGCAATGGAGC
GCCTGCCGGCCCAGTATCAGCCCGTCATACTTGAAGCTAGACAGGCTTATCTTGGACAAGAAGAAGATCG
CTTGGCCTCGCGCGCAGATCAGTTGGAAGAATTTGTCCACTACGTGAAAGGCGAGATCACCAAGGTAGTC
GGCAAATAACCCTCGAGCCACCCATGACCAAAATCCCTTAACGTGAGTTACGCGTCGTTCCACTGAGCGT
CAGACCCCGTAGAAAAGATCAAAGGATCTTCTTGAGATCCTTTTTTTCTGCGCGTAATCTGCTGCTTGCA
AACAAAAAAACCACCGCTACCAGCGGTGGTTTGTTTGCCGGATCAAGAGCTACCAACTCTTTTTCCGAAG
GTAACTGGCTTCAGCAGAGCGCAGATACCAAATACTGTTCTTCTAGTGTAGCCGTAGTTAGGCCACCACT
TCAAGAACTCTGTAGCACCGCCTACATACCTCGCTCTGCTAATCCTGTTACCAGTGGCTGCTGCCAGTGG
CGATAAGTCGTGTCTTACCGGGTTGGACTCAAGACGATAGTTACCGGATAAGGCGCAGCGGTCGGGCTGA
ACGGGGGGTTCGTGCACACAGCCCAGCTTGGAGCGAACGACCTACACCGAACTGAGATACCTACAGCGTG
AGCTATGAGAAAGCGCCACGCTTCCCGAAGGGAGAAAGGCGGACAGGTATCCGGTAAGCGGCAGGGTCGG
AACAGGAGAGCGCACGAGGGAGCTTCCAGGGGGAAACGCCTGGTATCTTTATAGTCCTGTCGGGTTTCGC
CACCTCTGACTTGAGCGTCGATTTTTGTGATGCTCGTCAGGGGGGCGGAGCCTATGGAAAAACGCCAGCA
ACGCGGCCTTTTTACGGTTCCTGGCCTTTTGCTGGCCTTTTGCTCACATGTTCTTTCCTGCGTTATCCCC
TGATTCTGTGGATAACCGTATTACCGCCTTTGAGTGAGCTGATACCGCTCGCCGCAGCCGAACGACCGAG
CGCAGCGAGTCAGTGAGCGAGGAAGCGGAAGAGCGCCCAATACGCAAACCGCCTCTCCCCGCGCGTTGGC
CGATTCATTAATGCAGCTGGCACGACAGGTTTCCCGACTGGAAAGCGGGCAGTGAGCGCAACGCAATTAA
TACGCGTACCGCTAGCCAGGAAGAGTTTGTAGAAACGCAAAAAGGCCATCCGTCAGGATGGCCTTCTGCT
TAGTTTGATGCCTGGCAGTTTATGGCGGGCGTCCTGCCCGCCACCCTCCGGGCCGTTGCTTCACAACGTT
CAAATCCGCTCCCGGCGGATTTGTCCTACTCAGGAGAGCGTTCACCGACAAACAACAGATAAAACGAAAG
GCCCAGTCTTCCGACTGAGCCTTTCGTTTTATTTGATGCCTGGCAGTTCCCTACTCTCGCGTTAACGCTA
GCATGGATGTTTTCCCAGTCACGACGTTGTAAAACGACGGCCAGTCTTAAGCTCGGGCCC
Features (pLannotate 1.2.2; 12 found; start..end, strand, type, name):
      2..97      +  protein_bind   attL3: mutant version of attL; recombination site for the Gateway® LR reaction LR Clonase™
    430..1206    +  CDS            rep (fragment): R1AB_CVPFS - Protein inferred from homology: Swiss-Prot protein existence level 3. NendoU is a Mn(2+)-dependent, uridylate-specific enzyme, which leaves 2'-3'-cyclic phosphates 5' to the cleaved bond. From Porcine transmissible gastroenteritis coronavirus (strain FS772/70) (TGEV).
   1151..1250    -  protein_bind   attL2: mutant version of attL; recombination site for the Gateway® LR reaction LR Clonase™
   1268..1286    -  promoter       T7 promoter: promoter for bacteriophage T7 RNA polymerase
   1476..1499    +  promoter       Pc promoter (fragment): intI1 (promoter lies within the coding sequence); class 1 integron promoter
   1675..1731    +  CDS            GmR (fragment): gentamycin acetyltransferase; aacC1; confers resistance to gentamycin
   1738..2529    +  CDS            SmR: aminoglycoside adenylyltransferase (Murphy, 1985); aadA; confers resistance to spectinomycin and streptomycin
   2622..3210    +  rep_origin     ori: high-copy-number ColE1/pMB1/pBR322/pUC origin of replication
   3393..3485    +  CDS            lacI (fragment): lac repressor; lacI; The lac repressor binds to the lac operator to inhibit transcription in E. coli. This inhibition can be relieved by adding lactose or isopropyl-β-D-thiogalactopyranoside (IPTG).
   3540..3567    -  terminator     rrnB T2 terminator: transcription terminator T2 from the E. coli rrnB gene
   3699..3742    +  terminator     rrnB T1 terminator: Escherichia coli rrnB; transcription terminator T1 from the E. coli rrnB gene
   3789..3825    -  CDS            lacZα (fragment): LacZα fragment of β-galactosidase; lacZ fragment
