[The description below was written by a language model from this plasmid's Addgene catalogue record and pLannotate feature annotations shown in this document.]
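Description:
pDONR223 HCoV-229E NSP15_stop is a Gateway-compatible Entry clone built on the pDONR223 donor backbone, carrying the coding sequence for non-structural protein 15 (NSP15) of human coronavirus 229E. It is propagated in E. coli from a high-copy ColE1/pUC-type origin and selected with spectinomycin through the aadA (SmR) aminoglycoside adenylyltransferase gene. An integron Pc promoter fragment and a short gentamicin-resistance remnant lie upstream of aadA. The sequenced plasmid is 3,840 nt, smaller than the 5,005 bp listed for the empty backbone. That difference is expected, because the BP reaction replaces the donor vector's selection cassette with the insert.

The 1,044 bp insert is flanked by two attL recombination sites, annotated here as attL3 and attL2, although the first site is an automated call and may simply reflect the standard upstream attL of this backbone. The annotation tool recognises part of the insert by homology to the replicase polyprotein of a related porcine coronavirus, matching the NendoU region. NendoU is a manganese-dependent, uridylate-specific endoribonuclease, which is consistent with NSP15 identity. This hit reflects sequence similarity, not the actual source species.

The "_stop" suffix suggests that the ORF retains a termination codon, which would suit native or N-terminally tagged expression rather than C-terminal fusions, though the record does not state this explicitly. No promoter is positioned to express the insert. A T7 promoter sits just outside the attL2 site, rrnB T1/T2 terminators insulate the cassette, and M13 primer sites are used for sequence verification.

The clone belongs to a collection of human coronavirus ORFs intended for LR Clonase transfer into destination vectors for expression or interaction studies.
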