Addgene plasmid #168761: pDONR223 HCoV-229E NSP15_stop
Purpose: Gateway-compatible Entry vector
Depositing lab: Fritz Roth. Depositing organization: Sinai Health System. Publication: A resource of human coronavirus protein-coding sequences in a flexible, multipurpose Gateway Entry clone collection. Weller B, Lin CW, Pogoutse O, Sauer M, Marin-de la Rosa N, Strobel A, Young V, Knapp JJ, Rayhan A, Falter C, Kim DK, Roth FP, Falter-Braun P. G3 (Bethesda). 2023 Jul 5;13(7):jkad105. doi: 10.1093/g3journal/jkad105. PubMed 37267226.
Backbone
  Vector backbone: pDONR223
  Backbone manufacturer: Rual et al, Genome Res. 14:2128-2135, 2004.
  Backbone size w/o insert (bp): 5005
  Vector type: Other
Growth in bacteria
  Bacterial resistance: Spectinomycin, 50 μg/mL
  Growth temperature: 37°C
  Growth strain: DH5alpha
  Copy number: Unknown
Gene/Insert
  Gene/Insert name: NSP15
  Species: Other
  Insert size (bp): 1044
  Entrez Gene: HCoV229Egp1 (a.k.a. HCoV229Egp1)
  Cloning method: Gateway Cloning
  Sequencing primers: 5′ m13-For; 3′ m13-Rev
Resource information
  A portion of this plasmid was derived from a plasmid made by: Falter-Braun Lab
Terms and licenses: Academic/Nonprofit Terms; Industry Terms
How to cite: pDONR223 HCoV-229E NSP15_stop was a gift from Fritz Roth (Addgene plasmid # 168761 ; http://n2t.net/addgene:168761 ; RRID:Addgene_168761)
