>Addgene plasmid #168761 | pDONR223 HCoV-229E NSP15_stop | depositor partial sequence | sequence record 326970 | Inserted CDS with Stop codon
ATGGGTTTAGAGAACATTGCTTTTAACGTTGTTAATAAAGGTTCATTTGTTGGTGCTGATGGTGAATTAC
CAGTAGCCATTAGTGGTGATAAAGTGTTCGTACGTGATGGTAACACTGATAATTTAGTCTTTGTTAACAA
AACATCACTGCCTACAAACATAGCATTTGAACTTTTTGCTAAGAGGAAGGTTGGTTTAACACCACCTCTC
AGTATTCTCAAAAACCTTGGTGTTGTCGCCACATATAAGTTTGTCTTGTGGGATTATGAAGCTGAGCGTC
CCTTGACAAGCTTTACTAAGTCTGTTTGTGGTTATACAGACTTTGCAGAGGATGTTTGTACTTGTTACGA
TAATAGTATACAAGGTTCATACGAACGTTTTACTCTGTCAACTAATGCTGTGTTATTCTCTGCTACTGCT
GTGAAAACAGGTGGTAAGAGTTTGCCGGCTATTAAATTGAATTTTGGAATGCTTAATGGTAATGCAATTG
CTACTGTCAAATCAGAAGATGGTAACATAAAAAATATTAACTGGTTTGTTTACGTACGCAAAGATGGCAA
ACCTGTTGATCATTATGATGGTTTTTATACCCAAGGTCGTAATTTACAAGACTTTTTGCCTCGCAGCACA
ATGGAAGAAGACTTTTTGAACATGGATATAGGCGTGTTTATTCAAAAGTATGGTCTAGAGGATTTCAACT
TCGAGCACGTTGTGTATGGTGATGTTTCAAAAACTACTCTAGGCGGTTTACACTTGTTGATTTCACAAGT
ACGTCTGAGTAAAATGGGCATCTTAAAGGCAGAGGAGTTTGTGGCAGCATCTGACATAACACTCAAATGT
TGTACTGTGACTTATCTTAATGATCCTAGTTCTAAGACTGTTTGTACTTACATGGATTTGTTGTTGGATG
ATTTTGTTTCTGTATTGAAGTCTTTGGATTTGACTGTTGTATCCAAGGTTCATGAGGTCATAATTGACAA
CAAACCATGGAGATGGATGCTATGGTGTAAAGATAATGCCGTTGCTACATTCTATCCTCAGTTGCAGTAA
